>Addgene plasmid #11106 | GFP-VIVIT | addgene full sequence | sequence record 142508 | Addgene NGS Result
CATGCATTAGTTATTAATAGTAATCAATTACGGGGTCATTAGTTCATAGCCCATATATGGAGTTCCGCGT
TACATAACTTACGGTAAATGGCCCGCCTGGCTGACCGCCCAACGACCCCCGCCCATTGACGTCAATAATG
ACGTATGTTCCCATAGTAACGCCAATAGGGACTTTCCATTGACGTCAATGGGTGGAGTATTTACGGTAAA
CTGCCCACTTGGCAGTACATCAAGTGTATCATATGCCAAGTACGCCCCCTATTGACGTCAATGACGGTAA
ATGGCCCGCCTGGCATTATGCCCAGTACATGACCTTATGGGACTTTCCTACTTGGCAGTACATCTACGTA
TTAGTCATCGCTATTACCATGGTGATGCGGTTTTGGCAGTACATCAATGGGCGTGGATAGCGGTTTGACT
CACGGGGATTTCCAAGTCTCCACCCCATTGACGTCAATGGGAGTTTGTTTTGGCACCAAAATCAACGGGA
CTTTCCAAAATGTCGTAACAACTCCGCCCCATTGACGCAAATGGGCGGTAGGCGTGTACGGTGGGAGGTC
TATATAAGCAGAGCTGGTTTAGTGAACCGTCAGATCCGCTAGCGCTACCGGACTCAGATCTCGAGCTCAA
GCTTCGAATTCTGCAGTCGACGGTACCGCGGGCCACCATGGCGGGACCACACCCAGTAATCGTAATTACC
GGTCCACACGAGGAGGGGCCCCCTGTCGCTAGCATGGTGAGCAAGGGCGAGGAGCTGTTCACCGGGGTGG
TGCCCATCCTGGTCGAGCTGGACGGCGACGTAAACGGCCACAAGTTCAGCGTGTCCGGCGAGGGCGAGGG
CGATGCCACCTACGGCAAGCTGACCCTGAAGTTCATCTGCACCACCGGCAAGCTGCCCGTGCCCTGGCCC
ACCCTCGTGACCACCCTGACCTACGGCGTGCAGTGCTTCAGCCGCTACCCCGACCACATGAAGCAGCACG
ACTTCTTCAAGTCCGCCATGCCCGAAGGCTACGTCCAGGAGCGCACCATCTTCTTCAAGGACGACGGCAA
CTACAAGACCCGCGCCGAGGTGAAGTTCGAGGGCGACACCCTGGTGAACCGCATCGAGCTGAAGGGCATC
GACTTCAAGGAGGACGGCAACATCCTGGGGCACAAGCTGGAGTACAACTACAACAGCCACAACGTCTATA
TCATGGCCGACAAGCAGAAGAACGGCATCAAGGTGAACTTCAAGATCCGCCACAACATCGAGGACGGCAG
CGTGCAGCTCGCCGACCACTACCAGCAGAACACCCCCATCGGCGACGGCCCCGTGCTGCTGCCCGACAAC
CACTACCTGAGCACCCAGTCCGCCCTGAGCAAAGACCCCAACGAGAAGCGCGATCACATGGTCCTGCTGG
AGTTCGTGACCGCCGCCGGGATCACTCTCGGCATGGACGAGCTGTACAAGTAAAGCGGCCGCGACTCTAG
ATCATAATCAGCCATACCACATTTGTAGAGGTTTTACTTGCTTTAAAAAACCTCCCACACCTCCCCCTGA
ACCTGAAACATAAAATGAATGCAATTGTTGTTGTTAACTTGTTTATTGCAGCTTATAATGGTTACAAATA
AAGCAATAGCATCACAAATTTCACAAATAAAGCATTTTTTTCACTGCATTCTAGTTGTGGTTTGTCCAAA
CTCATCAATGTATCTTAAGGCGTAAATTGTAAGCGTTAATATTTTGTTAAAATTCGCGTTAAATTTTTGT
TAAATCAGCTCATTTTTTAACCAATAGGCCGAAATCGGCAAAATCCCTTATAAATCAAAAGAATAGACCG
AGATAGGGT
[37 nt withheld, positions 1830-1866]
AAAGAACGTGGACTCCAACGTCAAAGG
[49 nt withheld, positions 1894-1942]
T
[91 nt withheld, positions 1944-2034]
G
[124 nt withheld, positions 2036-2159]
CAGGTGGCACTTTTCGGGGAAATGTGCGCGGAACCCCTATTTGTTTATTTTTCTAAATACATTCAAATAT
GTATCCGCTCATGAGACAATAACCCTGATAAATGCTTCAATAATATTGAAAAAGGAAGAGTCCTGAGGCG
GAAAGAACCAGCTGTGGAATGTGTGTCAGTTAGGGTGTGGAAAGTCCCCAGGCTCCCCAGCAGGCAGAAG
TATGCAAAGCATGCATCTCAATTAGTCAGCAACCAGGTGTGGAAAGTCCCCAGGCTCCCCAGCAGGCAGA
AGTATGCAAAGCATGCATCTCAATTAGTCAGCAACCATAGTCCCGCCCCTAACTCCGCCCATCCCGCCCC
TAACTCCGCCCAGTTCCGCCCATTCTCCGCCCCATGGCTGACTAATTTTTTTTATTTATGCAGAGGCCGA
GGCCGCCTCGGCCTCTGAGCTATTCCAGAAGTAGTGAGGAGGCTTTTTTGGAGGCCTAGGCTTTTGCAAA
GATCGATCAAGAGACAGGATGAGGATCGTTTCGCATGATTGAACAAGATGGATTGCACGCAGGTTCTCCG
GCCGCTTGGGTGGAGAGGCTATTCGGCTATGACTGGGCACAACAGACAATCGGCTGCTCTGATGCCGCCG
TGTTCCGGCTGTCAGCGCAGGGGCGCCCGGTTCTTTTTGTCAAGACCGACCTGTCCGGTGCCCTGAATGA
ACTGCAAGACGAGGCAGCGCGGCTATCGTGGCTGGCCACGACGGGCGTTCCTTGCGCAGCTGTGCTCGAC
GTTGTCACTGAAGCGGGAAGGGACTGGCTGCTATTGGGCGAAGTGCCGGGGCAGGATCTCCTGTCATCTC
ACCTTGCTCCTGCCGAGAAAGTATCCATCATGGCTGATGCAATGCGGCGGCTGCATACGCTTGATCCGGC
TACCTGCCCATTCGACCACCAAGCGAAACATCGCATCGAGCGAGCACGTACTCGGATGGAAGCCGGTCTT
GTCGATCAGGATGATCTGGACGAAGAGCATCAGGGGCTCGCGCCAGCCGAACTGTTCGCCAGGCTCAAGG
CGAGCATGCCCGACGGCGAGGATCTCGTCGTGACCCATGGCGATGCCTGCTTGCCGAATATCATGGTGGA
AAATGGCCGCTTTTCTGGATTCATCGACTGTGGCCGGCTGGGTGTGGCGGACCGCTATCAGGACATAGCG
TTGGCTACCCGTGATATTGCTGAAGAGCTTGGCGGCGAATGGGCTGACCGCTTCCTCGTGCTTTACGGTA
TCGCCGCTCCCGATTCGCAGCGCATCGCCTTCTATCGCCTTCTTGACGAGTTCTTCTGAGCGGGACTCTG
GGGTTCGAAATGACCGACCAAGCGACGCCCAACCTGCCATCACGAGATTTCGATTCCACCGCCGCCTTCT
ATGAAAGGTTGGGCTTCGGAATCGTTTTCCGGGACGCCGGCTGGATGATCCTCCAGCGCGGGGATCTCAT
GCTGGAGTTCTTCGCCCACCCTAGGGGGAGGCTAACTGAAACACGGAAGGAGACAATACCGGAAGGAACC
CGCGCTATGACGGCAATAAAAAGACAGAATAAAACGCACGGTGTTGGGTCGTTTGTTCATAAACGCGGGG
TTCGGTCCCAGGGCTGGCACTCTGTCGATACCCCACCGAGACCCCATTGGGGCCAATACGCCCGCGTTTC
TTCCTTTTCCCCACCCCACCCCCCAAGTTCGGGTGAAGGCCCAGGGCTCGCAGCCAACGTCGGGGCGGCA
GGCCCTGCCATAGCCTCAGGTTACTCATATATACTTTAGATTGATTTAAAACTTCATTTTTAATTTAAAA
GGATCTAGGTGAAGATCCTTTTTGATAATCTCATGACCAAAATCCCTTAACGTGAGTTTTCGTTCCACTG
AGCGTCAGACCCCGTAGAAAAGATCAAAGGATCTTCTTGAGATCCTTTTTTTCTGCGCGTAATCTGCTGC
TTGCAAACAAAAAAACCACCGCTACCAGCGGTGGTTTGTTTGCCGGATCAAGAGCTACCAACTCTTTTTC
CGAAGGTAACTGGCTTCAGCAGAGCGCAGATACCAAATACTGTTCTTCTAGTGTAGCCGTAGTTAGGCCA
CCACTTCAAGAACTCTGTAGCACCGCCTACATACCTCGCTCTGCTAATCCTGTTACCAGTGGCTGCTGCC
AGTGGCGATAAGTCGTGTCTTACCGGGTTGGACTCAAGACGATAGTTACCGGATAAGGCGCAGCGGTCGG
GCTGAACGGGGGGTTCGTGCACACAGCCCAGCTTGGAGCGAACGACCTACACCGAACTGAGATACCTACA
GCGTGAGCTATGAGAAAGCGCCACGCTTCCCGAAGGGAGAAAGGCGGACAGGTATCCGGTAAGCGGCAGG
GTCGGAACAGGAGAGCGCACGAGGGAGCTTCCAGGGGGAAACGCCTGGTATCTTTATAGTCCTGTCGGGT
TTCGCCACCTCTGACTTGAGCGTCGATTTTTGTGATGCTCGTCAGGGGGGCGGAGCCTATGGAAAAACGC
CAGCAACGCGGCCTTTTTACGGTTCCTGGCCTTTTGCTGGCCTTTTGCTCACATGTTCTTTCCTGCGTTA
TCCCCTGATTCTGTGGATAACCGTATTACCGC
Features (pLannotate 1.2.2; 14 found; start..end, strand, type, name):
     68..371     +  enhancer       CMV enhancer: human cytomegalovirus immediate early enhancer
    372..575     +  promoter       CMV promoter: human cytomegalovirus (CMV) immediate early promoter
    598..664     +  misc_feature   MCS (fragment): multiple cloning site
    734..1453    +  CDS            EGFP: the original enhanced GFP (Yang et al., 1996) mammalian codon-optimized
   1470..1553    +  CDS            large T antigen (fragment): large T antigen from SV40 (simian virus 40)
   1576..1697    +  polyA_signal   SV40 poly(A) signal: SV40 polyadenylation signal
   1731..2159    -  rep_origin     f1 ori (sequence partly withheld): f1 bacteriophage origin of replication; arrow indicates direction of (+) strand synthesis
   2186..2290    +  promoter       AmpR promoter: bla
   2292..2649    +  promoter       SV40 promoter: SV40 enhancer and early promoter
   2684..3478    +  CDS            NeoR/KanR: aminoglycoside phosphotransferase from Tn5; aph(3')-II (or nptII); confers resistance to neomycin, kanamycin, and G418 (Geneticin®)
   3499..3651    +  CDS            ble (fragment): BLE_KLEPN - Experimental evidence at protein level: Swiss-Prot protein existence level 1. Binding protein with a strong affinity to the bleomycin family of antibiotics. Binds to CL990; an antimitotic-antibiotic compound. From Klebsiella pneumoniae.
   3710..3757    +  polyA_signal   HSV TK poly(A) signal: herpes simplex virus thymidine kinase polyadenylation signal (Cole and Stacy, 1985)
   3848..3864    -  polyA_signal   bGH poly(A) signal (fragment): bovine growth hormone polyadenylation signal
   4086..4674    +  rep_origin     ori: high-copy-number ColE1/pMB1/pBR322/pUC origin of replication
