[The description below was written by a language model from this plasmid's Addgene catalogue record and pLannotate feature annotations shown in this document.]
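Description:
GFP-VIVIT is a mammalian expression plasmid built on the Clontech pEGFP-N1 backbone that expresses the VIVIT peptide fused to the N-terminus of EGFP. The insert is a short synthetic oligonucleotide of about 51 bp encoding a 16-residue peptide containing the VIVIT motif. This motif is an optimised version of the calcineurin-docking site found in the NFAT regulatory domain. A short spacer joins the peptide to the GFP reading frame. The oligo was placed between the Bsp120I and NcoI sites, both of which were destroyed during cloning. The automated annotation of the 4,781 nt sequence does not call the peptide itself, but it shows a gap between the residual multiple cloning site and the EGFP coding sequence where the insert would lie.

Transcription of the fusion is driven by the human cytomegalovirus immediate early enhancer and promoter and terminated by the SV40 polyadenylation signal. A second cassette carries the Tn5 NeoR/KanR gene under tandem bacterial (bla-type) and SV40 early promoters, with an HSV TK polyadenylation signal. This gives kanamycin selection in E. coli and G418 selection in mammalian cells. A high-copy pUC-type origin supports propagation in bacteria, and an f1 origin is also present. The small large T antigen, ble and bGH poly(A) fragments in the table are probably residual backbone sequence or spurious partial matches rather than functional parts.

According to the associated publication title, the peptide was selected by affinity as an NFAT inhibitor more selective than cyclosporin A. The plasmid is therefore suited to blocking calcineurin–NFAT signalling in transfected cells, with GFP fluorescence marking the cells that express the inhibitor.
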