Addgene plasmid #11106: GFP-VIVIT
Depositing lab: Anjana Rao. Depositing organization: Boston Children's Hospital. Publication: Affinity-driven peptide selection of an NFAT inhibitor more selective than cyclosporin A. Aramburu J, Yaffe MB, Lopez-Rodriguez C, Cantley LC, Hogan PG, Rao A. Science. 1999 Sep 24. 285(5436):2129-33. 10.1126/science.285.5436.2129 PubMed 10497131.
Backbone
  Vector backbone: pEGFP-N1
  Backbone manufacturer: Clontech
  Backbone size w/o insert (bp): 4700
  Vector type: Mammalian Expression
Growth in bacteria
  Bacterial resistance: Kanamycin, 50 μg/mL
  Growth temperature: 37°C
  Growth strain: DH5alpha
  Copy number: High Copy
Gene/Insert
  Gene/Insert name: VIVIT (alt name: NFAT regulatory domain)
  Insert size (bp): 51
  Tag / fusion protein: GFP (C terminal on backbone)
  Cloning method: Restriction Enzyme; 5′ cloning site Bsp120I (destroyed during cloning); 3′ cloning site NcoI (destroyed during cloning)
  Sequencing primers: 5′ CMV-F; 3′ EGFP-N
Terms and licenses: Academic/Nonprofit Terms; Industry Terms: Not Available to Industry
Depositor comments: Oligo coding for MAGPHPVIVITGPHEE at the N-terminus of GFP. GPPVAS spacer sequence before GFP.
How to cite: GFP-VIVIT was a gift from Anjana Rao (Addgene plasmid # 11106 ; http://n2t.net/addgene:11106 ; RRID:Addgene_11106)
