>Addgene plasmid #11106 | GFP-VIVIT | addgene partial sequence | sequence record 86283 | CMV-F 5'-CGCAAATGGGCGGTAGGCGTG-3'
AGCAGAGCTGGTTTAGTGAACCGTCAGATCCGCTAGCGCTACCGGACTCAGATCTCGAGCTCAAGCTTCG
AATTCTGCAGTCGACGGTACCGCGGGCCACCATGGCGGGACCACACCCAGTAATCGTAATTACCGGTCCA
CACGAGGAGGGGCCCCCTGTCGCTAGCATGGTGAGCAAGGGCGAGGAGCTGTTCACCGGGGTGGTGCCCA
TCCTGGTCGAGCTGGACGGCGACGTAAACGGCCACAAGTTCAGCGTGTCCGGCGAGGGCGAGGGCGATGC
CACCTACGGCAAGCTGACCCTGAAGTTCATCTGCACCACCGGCAAGCTGCCCGTGCCCTGGCCCACCCTC
GTGACCACCCTGACCTACGGCGTGCAGTGCTTCAGCCGCTACCCCGACCACATGAAGCAGCACGACTTCT
TCAAGTCCGCCATGCCCGAAGGCTACGTCCAGGAGCGCACCATCTTCTTCAAGGACGACGGCAACTACAA
GACCCGCGCCGAGGTGAAGTTCGAGGGCGACACCCTGGTGAACCGCATCGAGCTGAAGGGCATCGACTTC
AAGGAGGACGGCAACATCCTGGGGCACAAGCTGGAGTACAACTACAACAGCCACAACGTCTATATCATGG
CCGACAAGCAGAAGAACGGCATCAAGGTGAACTTCAAGATCCGCCACAACATCGAGGACGGCAGCGTGCA
GCTCGCCGACCACTACCAGCAGAACACCCCCATCGGCGACGGCCCCGTGCTGCTGCCCGACAACCACTAC
CTGAGCACCCAGTCCGCCCTGAGCAAAGACCCCAACGAGAAGCGCGATCACATGGTCCTGCTGGAGTTCG
TGACCGCCGCCGGGATCACTCTCGGCATGGACGAGCTGTACAAGTAAAGCGGCCGCGACTCTAGATCATA
ATCAGCCATACCACATTTGTAGAGGTTTTACTTGCTTTAAAAAACCTCC
